>Addgene plasmid #103411 | LSB-hsa-miR-30b-3p | depositor full sequence | sequence record 195871 | Full Sequence
AATTGAGGGGATAACGCAGGAAAGAACATGTGAGCAAAAGGCCAGCAAAAGGCCAGGAACCGTAAAAAGG
CCGCGTTGCTGGCGTTTTTCCATAGGCTCCGCCCCCCTGACGAGCATCACAAAAATCGACGCTCAAGTCA
GAGGTGGCGAAACCCGACAGGACTATAAAGATACCAGGCGTTTCCCCCTGGAAGCTCCCTCGTGCGCTCT
CCTGTTCCGACCCTGCCGCTTACCGGATACCTGTCCGCCTTTCTCCCTTCGGGAAGCGTGGCGCTTTCTC
ATAGCTCACGCTGTAGGTATCTCAGTTCGGTGTAGGTCGTTCGCTCCAAGCTGGGCTGTGTGCACGAACC
CCCCGTTCAGCCCGACCGCTGCGCCTTATCCGGTAACTATCGTCTTGAGTCCAACCCGGTAAGACACGAC
TTATCGCCACTGGCAGCAGCCACTGGTAACAGGATTAGCAGAGCGAGGTATGTAGGCGGTGCTACAGAGT
TCTTGAAGTGGTGGCCTAACTACGGCTACACTAGAAGAACAGTATTTGGTATCTGCGCTCTGCTGAAGCC
AGTTACCTTCGGAAAAAGAGTTGGTAGCTCTTGATCCGGCAAACAAACCACCGCTGGTAGCGGTGGTTTT
TTTGTTTGCAAGCAGCAGATTACGCGCAGAAAAAAAGGATCTCAAGAAGATCCTTTGATCTTTTCTACGG
GGTCTGACGCTCAGTGGAACGAAAACTCACGTTAAGGGATTTTGGTCATGAGATTATCAAAAAGGATCTT
CACCTAGATCCTTTTAAATTAAAAATGAAGTTTTAAATCAATCTAAAGTATATATGAGTAAACTTGGTCT
GACAGTTACCAATGCTTAATCAGTGAGGCACCTATCTCAGCGATCTGTCTATTTCGTTCATCCATAGTTG
CCTGACTCCCCGTCGTGTAGATAACTACGATACGGGAGGGCTTACCATCTGGCCCCAGTGCTGCAATGAT
ACCGCGAGAACCACGCTCACCGGCTCCAGATTTATCAGCAATAAACCAGCCAGCCGGAAGGGCCGAGCGC
AGAAGTGGTCCTGCAACTTTATCCGCCTCCATCCAGTCTATTAATTGTTGCCGGGAAGCTAGAGTAAGTA
GTTCGCCAGTTAATAGTTTGCGCAACGTTGTTGCCATTGCTACAGGCATCGTGGTGTCACGCTCGTCGTT
TGGTATGGCTTCATTCAGCTCCGGTTCCCAACGATCAAGGCGAGTTACATGATCCCCCATGTTGTGCAAA
AAAGCGGTTAGCTCCTTCGGTCCTCCGATCGTTGTCAGAAGTAAGTTGGCCGCAGTGTTATCACTCATGG
TTATGGCAGCACTGCATAATTCTCTTACTGTCATGCCATCCGTAAGATGCTTTTCTGTGACTGGTGAGTA
CTCAACCAAGTCATTCTGAGAATAGTGTATGCGGCGACCGAGTTGCTCTTGCCCGGCGTCAATACGGGAT
AATACCGCGCCACATAGCAGAACTTTAAAAGTGCTCATCATTGGAAAACGTTCTTCGGGGCGAAAACTCT
CAAGGATCTTACCGCTGTTGAGATCCAGTTCGATGTAACCCACTCGTGCACCCAACTGATCTTCAGCATC
TTTTACTTTCACCAGCGTTTCTGGGTGAGCAAAAACAGGAAGGCAAAATGCCGCAAAAAAGGGAATAAGG
GCGACACGGAAATGTTGAATACTCATACTCTTCCTTTTTCAATATTATTGAAGCATTTATCAGGGTTATT
GTCTCATGAGCGGATACATATTTGAATGTAGCTCCGAATTTCTCGAGGGCTTGTCGACGACGGCGGTCTC
CGTCGTCAGGATCATGAATTCGACCCGCCTGCCACCATGACCGAGTACAAGCCCACGGTGCGCCTCGCCA
CCCGCGACGACGTCCCCCGGGCCGTACGCACCCTCGCCGCCGCGTTCGCCGACTACCCCGCCACGCGCCA
CACCGTCGACCCGGACCGCCACATCGAGCGGGTCACCGAGCTGCAAGAACTCTTCCTCACGCGCGTCGGG
CTCGACATCGGCAAGGTGTGGGTCGCGGACGACGGCGCCGCGGTGGCGGTCTGGACCACGCCGGAGAGCG
TCGAAGCGGGGGCGGTGTTCGCCGAGATCGGCCCGCGCATGGCCGAGTTGAGCGGTTCCCGGCTGGCCGC
GCAGCAACAGATGGAAGGCCTCCTGGCGCCGCACCGGCCCAAGGAGCCCGCGTGGTTCCTGGCCACCGTC
GGCGTCTCGCCCGACCACCAGGGCAAGGGTCTGGGCAGCGCCGTCGTGCTCCCCGGAGTGGAGGCGGCCG
AGCGCGCCGGGGTGCCCGCCTTCCTGGAGACATCCGCGCCCCGCAACCTCCCCTTCTACGAGCGGCTCGG
CTTCACCGTCACCGCCGACGTCGAGGTGCCCGAAGGACCGCGCACCTGGTGCATGACCCGCAAGCCCGGT
GCCTGATACGCGTGAATTCACTCCTCAGGTGCAGGCTGCCTATCAGAAGGTGGTGGCTGGTGTGGCCAAT
GCCCTGGCTCACAAATACCACTGAGATCTTTTTCCCTCTGCCAAAAATTATGGGGACATCATGAAGCCCC
TTGAGCATCTGACTTCTGGCTAATAAAGGAAATTTATTTTCATTGCAATAGTGTGTTGGAATTTTTTGTG
TCTCTCACTCGGAAGGACATATGGGAGGGCAAATCATTTAAAACATCAGAATGAGTATTTGGTTTAGAGT
TTGGCAACATATGCCCATATGCTGGCTGCCATGAACAAAGGTTGGCTATAAAGAGGTCATCAGTATATGA
AACAGCCCCCTGCTGTCCATTCCTTATTCCATAGAAAAGCCTTGACTTGAGGTTAGATTTTTTTTATATT
TTGTTTTGTGTTATTTTTTTCTTTAACATCCCTAAAATTTTCCTTACATGTTTTACTAGCCAGATTTTTC
CTCCTCTCCTGACTACTCCCAGTCATAGCTGTCCCTCTTCTCTTATGGAGATCCCTCGACCTGCAGCCCA
AGCTTGAATTCTCTAGAATTACCCTGTTATCCCTATGCTTGGTTTACCGAGCTCTTATTGGTTTTCAAAC
TTCATTGACTGTGCCCAACGCGCCTGGGAGCTCACGGGGACAGCCCCCCCCCAAAGCCCCCAGGGATGTA
ATTACGTCCCTCCCCCGCTAGGGGGCAGCAGCGAGCCGCCCGGGGCTCCGCTCCGGTCCGGCGCTCCCCC
CGCATCCCCGAGCCGGCAGCGTGCGGGGACAGCCCGGGCACGGGGAAGGTGGCACGGGATCGCTTTCCTC
TGAACGCTTCTCGCTGCTCTTTGAGCCTGCAGACACCTGGGGGGATACGGGGAAAAAGCTAGGCTGAAAG
ACCGGTTCTTAGAATGACACGCGCCTGGGAGCTCACGGGGACAGCCCCCCCCCAAAGCCCCCAGGGATGT
AATTACGTCCCTCCCCCGCTAGGGGGCAGCAGCGAGCCGCCCGGGGCTCCGCTCCGGTCCGGCGCTCCCC
CCGCATCCCCGAGCCGGCAGCGTGCGGGGACAGCCCGGGCACGGGGAAGGTGGCACGGGATCGCTTTCCT
CTGAACGCTTCTCGCTGCTCTTTGAGCCTGCAGACACCTGGGGGGATACGGGGAAAAAGCTAACTTCTGA
GACGACAACTTTGTATAGAAAAGTTGGCTCCGAATTCGCCCTTGACAGCAGAGATCCAGTTTGGTTAATT
AATTGGCTCCGGTGCCCGTCAGTGGGCAGAGCGCACATCGCCCACAGTCCCCGAGAAGTTGTGGGGAGGG
GTCGGCAATTGAACCGGTGCCTAGAGAAGGTGGCGCGGGGTAAACTGGGAAAGTGATGTCGTGTACTGGC
TCCGCCTTTTTCCCGAGGGTGGGGGAGAACCGTATATAAGTGCAGTAGTCGCCGTGAACGTTCTTTTTCG
CAACGGGTTTGCCGCCAGAACACAGGTAAGTGCCGTGTGTGGTTCCCGCGGGCCTGGCCTCTTTACGGGT
TATGGCCCTTGCGTGCCTTGAATTACTTCCACCTGGCTGCAGTACGTGATTCTTGATCCCGAGCTTCGGG
TTGGAAGTGGGTGGGAGAGTTCGAGGCCTTGCGCTTAAGGAGCCCCTTCGCCTCGTGCTTGAGTTGAGGC
CTGGCCTGGGCGCTGGGGCCGCCGCGTGCGAATCTGGTGGCACCTTCGCGCCTGTCTCGCTGCTTTCGAT
AAGTCTCTAGCCATTTAAAATTTTTGATGACCTGCTGCGACGCTTTTTTTCTGGCAAGATAGTCTTGTAA
ATGCGGGCCAAGATCTGCACACTGGTATTTCGGTTTTTGGGGCCGCGGGCGGCGACGGGGCCCGTGCGTC
CCAGCGCACATGTTCGGCGAGGCGGGGCCTGCGAGCGCGGCCACCGAGAATCGGACGGGGGTAGTCTCAA
GCTGGCCGGCCTGCTCTGGTGCCTGGCCTCGCGCCGCCGTGTATCGCCCCGCCCTGGGCGGCAAGGCTGG
CCCGGTCGGCACCAGTTGCGTGAGCGGAAAGATGGCCGCTTCCCGGCCCTGCTGCAGGGAGCTCAAAATG
GAGGACGCGGCGCTCGGGAGAGCGGGCGGGTGAGTCACCCACACAAAGGAAAAGGGCCTTTCCGTCCTCA
GCCGTCGCTTCATGTGACTCCACGGAGTACCGGGCGCCGTCCAGGCACCTCGATTAGTTCTCGAGCTTTT
GGAGTACGTCGTCTTTAGGTTGGGGGGAGGGGTTTTATGCGATGGAGTTTCCCCACACTGAGTGGGTGGA
GACTGAAGTTAGGCCAGCTTGGCACTTGATGTAATTCTCCTTGGAATTTGCCCTTTTTGAGTTTGGATCT
TGGTTCATTCTCAAGCCTCAGACAGTGGTTCAAAGTTTTTTTCTTCCATTTCAGGTGTCGTGAGAAGGGC
GAATTCGACCCAAGTTTGTACAAAAAAGCAGGCTGGATCCAGGTGCCACCATGGTGAGCGAGCTGATTAA
GGAGAACATGCACATGAAGCTGTACATGGAGGGCACCGTGAACAACCACCACTTCAAGTGCACATCCGAG
GGCGAAGGCAAGCCCTACGAGGGCACCCAGACCATGAGAATCAAGGCGGTCGAGGGCGGCCCTCTCCCCT
TCGCCTTCGACATCCTGGCTACCAGCTTCATGTACGGCAGCAAAACCTTCATCAACCACACCCAGGGCAT
CCCCGACTTCTTTAAGCAGTCCTTCCCCGAGGGCTTCACATGGGAGAGAGTCACCACATACGAAGATGGG
GGCGTGCTGACCGCTACCCAGGACACCAGCCTCCAGGACGGCTGCCTCATCTACAACGTCAAGATCAGAG
GGGTGAACTTCCCATCCAACGGCCCTGTGATGCAGAAGAAAACACTCGGCTGGGAGGCCTCCACCGAGAC
ACTGTACCCCGCTGACGGCGGCCTGGAAGGCAGAGCCGACATGGCCCTGAAGCTCGTGGGCGGGGGCCAC
CTGATCTGCAACCTTAAGACCACATACAGATCCAAGAAACCCGCTAAGAACCTCAAGATGCCCGGCGTCT
ACTATGTGGACAGGAGACTGGAAAGAATCAAGGAGGCCGACAAAGAGACATACGTCGAGCAGCACGAGGT
GGCTGTGGCCAGATACTGCGACCTCCCTAGCAAACTGGGGCACAAACTTAATTGAGAATTCTACCACCCA
GCTTTCTTGTACAAAGTGGTACGTCTCAAGACCAGAGGTCTCTGCTTGATAAAGTGAAGTAAACATCCAC
CTCCCAGGAAGTAAACATCCACCTCCCAGGAAGTAAACATCCACCTCCCAGGAAGTAAACATCCACCTCC
CAGCAACCAGAAGAGACCTGTGCTTCACTCCTCAGGTGCAGGCTGCCTATCAGAAGGTGGTGGCTGGTGT
GGCCAATGCCCTGGCTCACAAATACCACTGAGATCTTTTTCCCTCTGCCAAAAATTATGGGGACATCATG
AAGCCCCTTGAGCATCTGACTTCTGGCTAATAAAGGAAATTTATTTTCATTGCAATAGTGTGTTGGAATT
TTTTGTGTCTCTCACTCGGAAGGACATATGGGAGGGCAAATCATTTAAAACATCAGAATGAGTATTTGGT
TTAGAGTTTGGCAACATATGCCCATATGCTGGCTGCCATGAACAAAGGTTGGCTATAAAGAGGTCATCAG
TATATGAAACAGCCCCCTGCTGTCCATTCCTTATTCCATAGAAAAGCCTTGACTTGAGGTTAGATTTTTT
TTATATTTTGTTTTGTGTTATTTTTTTCTTTAACATCCCTAAAATTTTCCTTACATGTTTTACTAGCCAG
ATTTTTCCTCCTCTCCTGACTACTCCCAGTCATAGCTGTCCCTCTTCTCTTATGGAGATCCCGAGCGGTG
CGTTTTTATGCTTGTAGTATTGTATAATGTTTTTAAGATCCAAGCTTCTGACCTCTTCTCTTCCTCCCAC
AGGGCCTCGAGACAATTGCATCGATGGTACCAGTGAAAGTCTGCAATGAATTCGAGTTGGCGCGCCTGTC
ATTCTAAATCTCTCTTTCAGCCTAAAGCTTTTTCCCCGTATCCCCCCAGGTGTCTGCAGGCTCAAAGAGC
AGCGAGAAGCGTTCAGAGGAAAGCGATCCCGTGCCACCTTCCCCGTGCCCGGGCTGTCCCCGCACGCTGC
CGGCTCGGGGATGCGGGGGGAGCGCCGGACCGGAGCGGAGCCCCGGGCGGCTCGCTGCTGCCCCCTAGCG
GGGGAGGGACGTAATTACATCCCTGGGGGCTTTGGGAGGGGGCTGTCCCCGTGAGCTCCCAGGCGCGCCT
GTCATTCTAAATCTCTCTTTCAGCCTAAAGCTTTTTCCCCGTATCCCCCCAGGTGTCTGCAGGCTCAAAG
AGCAGCGAGAAGCGTTCAGAGGAAAGCGATCCCGTGCCACCTTCCCCGTGCCCGGGCTGTCCCCGCACGC
TGCCGGCTCGGGGATGCGGGGGGAGCGCCGGACCGGAGCGGAGCCCCGGGCGGCTCGCTGCTGCCCCCTA
GCGGGGGAGGGACGTAATTACATCCCTGGGGGCTTTGGGGGGGGGCTGTCCCCGTGAGCTCCCAGGCGCG
CCAACTCGGTACCGTATCGATGTCGACGTTAACGCTAGTGATATCAACTTTGTATAGAAAAGTTGGCTCC
GAATTCGCCCTTGACAGCAGAGATCCAGTTTGGTTAATTAATTGGCTCCGGTGCCCGTCAGTGGGCAGAG
CGCACATCGCCCACAGTCCCCGAGAAGTTGTGGGGAGGGGTCGGCAATTGAACCGGTGCCTAGAGAAGGT
GGCGCGGGGTAAACTGGGAAAGTGATGTCGTGTACTGGCTCCGCCTTTTTCCCGAGGGTGGGGGAGAACC
GTATATAAGTGCAGTAGTCGCCGTGAACGTTCTTTTTCGCAACGGGTTTGCCGCCAGAACACAGGTAAGT
GCCGTGTGTGGTTCCCGCGGGCCTGGCCTCTTTACGGGTTATGGCCCTTGCGTGCCTTGAATTACTTCCA
CCTGGCTGCAGTACGTGATTCTTGATCCCGAGCTTCGGGTTGGAAGTGGGTGGGAGAGTTCGAGGCCTTG
CGCTTAAGGAGCCCCTTCGCCTCGTGCTTGAGTTGAGGCCTGGCCTGGGCGCTGGGGCCGCCGCGTGCGA
ATCTGGTGGCACCTTCGCGCCTGTCTCGCTGCTTTCGATAAGTCTCTAGCCATTTAAAATTTTTGATGAC
CTGCTGCGACGCTTTTTTTCTGGCAAGATAGTCTTGTAAATGCGGGCCAAGATCTGCACACTGGTATTTC
GGTTTTTGGGGCCGCGGGCGGCGACGGGGCCCGTGCGTCCCAGCGCACATGTTCGGCGAGGCGGGGCCTG
CGAGCGCGGCCACCGAGAATCGGACGGGGGTAGTCTCAAGCTGGCCGGCCTGCTCTGGTGCCTGGCCTCG
CGCCGCCGTGTATCGCCCCGCCCTGGGCGGCAAGGCTGGCCCGGTCGGCACCAGTTGCGTGAGCGGAAAG
ATGGCCGCTTCCCGGCCCTGCTGCAGGGAGCTCAAAATGGAGGACGCGGCGCTCGGGAGAGCGGGCGGGT
GAGTCACCCACACAAAGGAAAAGGGCCTTTCCGTCCTCAGCCGTCGCTTCATGTGACTCCACGGAGTACC
GGGCGCCGTCCAGGCACCTCGATTAGTTCTCGAGCTTTTGGAGTACGTCGTCTTTAGGTTGGGGGGAGGG
GTTTTATGCGATGGAGTTTCCCCACACTGAGTGGGTGGAGACTGAAGTTAGGCCAGCTTGGCACTTGATG
TAATTCTCCTTGGAATTTGCCCTTTTTGAGTTTGGATCTTGGTTCATTCTCAAGCCTCAGACAGTGGTTC
AAAGTTTTTTTCTTCCATTTCAGGTGTCGTGAGAAGGGCGAATTCGACCCAAGTTTGTACAAAAAAGCAG
GCTCGCCACCATGGTGAGCAAGGGCGAGGAGCTGTTCACCGGGGTGGTGCCCATCCTGGTCGAGCTGGAC
GGCGACGTAAACGGCCACAAGTTCAGCGTGAGGGGCGAGGGCGAGGGCGATGCCACCAACGGCAAGCTGA
CCCTGAAGTTCATCTGCACCACCGGCAAGCTGCCCGTGCCCTGGCCCACCCTCGTGACCACCCTGAGCCA
CGGCGTGCAGTGCTTCGCCCGCTACCCCGACCACATGAAGCAGCACGACTTCTTCAAGTCCGCCATGCCC
GAAGGCTACGTCCAGGAGCGCACCATCTTCTTCAAGGACGACGGCACCTACAAGACCCGCGCCGAGGTGA
AGTTCGAGGGCGACACCCTAGTGAACCGCATCGAGCTGAAGGGCGTCGACTTCAAGGAGGACGGCAACAT
CCTGGGGCACAAGCTGGAGTACAACTTCAACAGCCACAACATCTATATCATGGCCGTCAAGCAGAAGAAC
GGCATCAAGGTGAACTTCAAGATCCGCCACAACGTGGAGGACGGCAGCGTGCAGCTCGCCGACCACTACC
AGCAGAACACCCCCATCGGCGACGGCCCCGTGCTGCTGCCCGACAGCCACTACCTGAGCACCCAGTCCGT
GCTGAGCAAAGACCCCAACGAGAAGCGCGATCACATGGTCCTGCTGGAGTTCCGCACCGCCGCCGGGATC
ACTCTCGGCATGGACGAGCTGTACAAGTAATACCACCCAGCTTTCTTGTACAAAGTGGTACGCGTGAATT
CACTCCTCAGGTGCAGGCTGCCTATCAGAAGGTGGTGGCTGGTGTGGCCAATGCCCTGGCTCACAAATAC
CACTGAGATCTTTTTCCCTCTGCCAAAAATTATGGGGACATCATGAAGCCCCTTGAGCATCTGACTTCTG
GCTAATAAAGGAAATTTATTTTCATTGCAATAGTGTGTTGGAATTTTTTGTGTCTCTCACTCGGAAGGAC
ATATGGGAGGGCAAATCATTTAAAACATCAGAATGAGTATTTGGTTTAGAGTTTGGCAACATATGCCCAT
ATGCTGGCTGCCATGAACAAAGGTTGGCTATAAAGAGGTCATCAGTATATGAAACAGCCCCCTGCTGTCC
ATTCCTTATTCCATAGAAAAGCCTTGACTTGAGGTTAGATTTTTTTTATATTTTGTTTTGTGTTATTTTT
TTCTTTAACATCCCTAAAATTTTCCTTACATGTTTTACTAGCCAGATTTTTCCTCCTCTCCTGACTACTC
CCAGTCATAGCTGTCCCTCTTCTCTTATGGAGATCCCTCGACCTGCAGCCCAAGCTTGGCGTAATCATGG
TCATAGCTGTTTCCTGTGTGAAATTGTTATCCGCTCACAATTCCACACAACATACGAGCCGGAAGCATAA
AGTGTAAAGCCTGGGGTGCCTAATGAGTGAGCTAACTCACATTAATTGCGTTGCGCTCACTGCCCGCTTT
CCAGTCGGGAAACCTGTCGTGCCAGCGGATCGACAGTACTAAGCTTGGTCTAATACCCAATCTCTCGTCT
TATCCAGATGTTTTATACGCCTCTGGCCCGTGTCTCAAAATCTCTGATGTTACATTGCACAAGATAAAAT
AATATCATCATGAACAATAAAACTGTCTGCTTACATAAACAGTAATACAAGGGGTGTTATGAGCCATATT
CAACGGGAAACGTCGAGGCCGCGATTAAATTCCAACATGGATGCTGATTTATATGGGTATAAATGGGCTC
GCGATAATGTCGGGCAATCAGGTGCGACAATCTATCGCTTGTATGGGAAGCCCGATGCGCCAGAGTTGTT
TCTGAAACATGGCAAAGGTAGCGTTGCCAATGATGTTACAGATGAGATGGTCAGACTAAACTGGCTGACG
GAATTTATGCCTCTTCCGACCATCAAGCATTTTATCCGTACTCCTGATGATGCATGGTTACTCACCACTG
CGATCCCCGGAAAAACAGCATTCCAGGTATTAGAAGAATATCCTGATTCAGGTGAAAATATTGTTGATGC
GCTGGCAGTGTTCCTGCGCCGGTTGCATTCGATTCCTGTTTGTAATTGTCCTTTTAACAGCGATCGCGTA
TTTCGTCTCGCTCAGGCGCAATCACGAATGAATAACGGTTTGGTTGATGCGAGTGATTTTGATGACGAGC
GTAATGGCTGGCCTGTTGAACAAGTCTGGAAAGAAATGCATAAACTTTTGCCATTCTCACCGGATTCAGT
CGTCACTCATGGTGATTTCTCACTTGATAACCTTATTTTTGACGAGGGGAAATTAATAGGTTGTATTGAT
GTTGGACGAGTCGGAATCGCAGACCGATACCAGGATCTTGCCATCCTATGGAACTGCCTCGGTGAGTTTT
CTCCTTCATTACAGAAACGGCTTTTTCAAAAATATGGTATTGATAATCCTGATATGAATAAATTGCAGTT
TCATTTGATGCTCGATGAGTTTTTCTAATCAGAATTGGTTAATTGGTTGTAACACTGGCAGAGCATTACG
CTGACTTGACGGGACGGCGCAAGCTCATGACCAAAATCCCTTAACGTGAGTTACGCGTCGTTCCACTGAG
CGTCAGAGGTATCACTAGTATTACAGAGGTAAGTTATAACAGTCGCCTAACCC
Features (pLannotate 1.2.2; 28 found; start..end, strand, type, name):
     87..675     -  rep_origin     ori: high-copy-number ColE1/pMB1/pBR322/pUC origin of replication
    846..1706    -  CDS            AmpR: β-lactamase; bla; confers resistance to ampicillin, carbenicillin, and related antibiotics
   1707..1778    -  promoter       AmpR promoter: bla
   1857..2456    +  CDS            PuroR: puromycin N-acetyltransferase; pac from Streptomyces alboniger; confers resistance to puromycin
   2461..2541    +  CDS            HBB (fragment): HBB_PONPY - Experimental evidence at transcript level: Swiss-Prot protein existence level 2. Involved in oxygen transport from the lung to the various peripheral tissues. From Pongo pygmaeus (Bornean orangutan).
   2612..2667    +  polyA_signal   β-globin poly(A) signal: rabbit β-globin polyadenylation signal (Gil and Proudfoot, 1987)
   3646..3666    +  protein_bind   attB4: mutant version of attB; core recombination site for the Gateway® BP reaction BP Clonase™
   3734..3945    +  promoter       EF-1α core promoter: core promoter for human elongation factor EF-1α
   3946..4884    +  intron         EF-1α intron A: intron upstream of the start codon of human EF-1α
   4911..4931    +  protein_bind   attB1: mutant version of attB; core recombination site for the Gateway® BP reaction BP Clonase™
   4951..5646    +  CDS            mKate2: mKate2 is a basic (constitutively fluorescent) red fluorescent protein published in 2009, derived from Entacmaea quadricolor. It is reported to be a rapidly-maturing monomer with moderate acid sensitivity.
   5666..5690    -  protein_bind   attB2: mutant version of attB; recombination site for the Gateway® BP reaction BP Clonase™
   5834..5908    +  CDS            HBB (fragment): HBB_PONPY - Experimental evidence at transcript level: Swiss-Prot protein existence level 2. Involved in oxygen transport from the lung to the various peripheral tissues. From Pongo pygmaeus (Bornean orangutan).
   5979..6034    +  polyA_signal   β-globin poly(A) signal: rabbit β-globin polyadenylation signal (Gil and Proudfoot, 1987)
   6418..6443    +  misc_feature   SA: splice acceptor site
   7115..7135    +  protein_bind   attB4: mutant version of attB; core recombination site for the Gateway® BP reaction BP Clonase™
   7203..7414    +  promoter       EF-1α core promoter: core promoter for human elongation factor EF-1α
   7415..8353    +  intron         EF-1α intron A: intron upstream of the start codon of human EF-1α
   8380..8400    +  protein_bind   attB1: mutant version of attB; core recombination site for the Gateway® BP reaction BP Clonase™
   8411..9127    +  CDS            EBFP2: EBFP2 is a basic (constitutively fluorescent) blue fluorescent protein published in 2007, derived from Aequorea victoria. It is reported to be a rapidly-maturing monomer with moderate acid sensitivity.
   9135..9159    -  protein_bind   attB2: mutant version of attB; recombination site for the Gateway® BP reaction BP Clonase™
   9163..9243    +  CDS            HBB (fragment): HBB_PONPY - Experimental evidence at transcript level: Swiss-Prot protein existence level 2. Involved in oxygen transport from the lung to the various peripheral tissues. From Pongo pygmaeus (Bornean orangutan).
   9314..9369    +  polyA_signal   β-globin poly(A) signal: rabbit β-globin polyadenylation signal (Gil and Proudfoot, 1987)
   9752..9774    -  protein_bind   lac operator (fragment): The lac repressor binds to the lac operator to inhibit transcription in E. coli. This inhibition can be relieved by adding lactose or isopropyl-β-D-thiogalactopyranoside (IPTG). lac repressor encoded by lacI
   9778..9808    -  promoter       lac promoter: promoter for the E. coli lac operon
   9823..9844    -  protein_bind   CAP binding site: CAP binding activates transcription in the presence of cAMP. E. coli catabolite activator protein
   9857..9896    -  CDS            lacI (fragment): lac repressor; lacI; The lac repressor binds to the lac operator to inhibit transcription in E. coli. This inhibition can be relieved by adding lactose or isopropyl-β-D-thiogalactopyranoside (IPTG).
  10069..10878   +  CDS            KanR: aminoglycoside phosphotransferase; aph(3')-Ia; confers resistance to kanamycin in bacteria or G418 (Geneticin®) in eukaryotes
