[The description below was written by a language model from this plasmid's Addgene catalogue record and pLannotate feature annotations shown in this document.]
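Description:
LSB-hsa-miR-30b-3p is a mammalian expression and synthetic-biology plasmid built on the Low Sensor Backbone (LSB), designed as a two-colour fluorescent sensor of microRNA activity. It is an 11 kb high-copy plasmid carrying a ColE1/pUC-type origin and two bacterial markers, AmpR (β-lactamase) and KanR (aminoglycoside phosphotransferase), and is selected on ampicillin plus kanamycin. Remnants of a lac promoter/operator region are also annotated in the backbone.

The payload consists of two parallel transcription units, each driven by the human EF-1α core promoter with its intron A and terminated by a rabbit β-globin polyadenylation region. One unit expresses the red fluorescent protein mKate2 and, according to the record, carries the target site for human miR-30b-3p in its 3' UTR. That target is not annotated separately in the feature table, but would fall between the mKate2 coding sequence and its poly(A) signal. The second unit expresses EBFP2 without a target site and serves as an internal reference. When miR-30b-3p is active in a transfected cell, the mKate2 transcript is repressed while EBFP2 is unaffected, so miRNA activity is read out as the drop in red relative to blue fluorescence. Gateway attB4, attB1 and attB2 scars flank the promoters and reporters, reflecting modular assembly of the units. A puromycin N-acetyltransferase coding sequence with its own β-globin poly(A) is present for puromycin selection, although no promoter is annotated directly upstream of it.

The depositor warns that the repeated poly(A) elements make the plasmid inherently unstable. The physical plasmid also differs slightly from the deposited sequence, with short insertions flanking the puromycin coding region that do not impair selection.
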