Addgene plasmid #103411: LSB-hsa-miR-30b-3p
Purpose: Used to sense miRNA activity using fluorescence based tools. hsa-miR-30b-3p target in 3' UTR of of mKate. miRNA activity can be measured by the repression of mKate2 relative to EBFP2 fluorescent proteins . Plasmid is inherently unstable; please see Depositor Comments
Depositing lab: Ron Weiss. Depositing organization: Massachusetts Institute of Technology. Publication: A mixed antagonistic/synergistic miRNA repression model enables accurate predictions of multi-input miRNA sensor activity. Gam JJ, Babb J, Weiss R. Nat Commun. 2018 Jun 22;9(1):2430. doi: 10.1038/s41467-018-04575-0. PubMed 29934631.
Backbone
  Vector backbone: Low Sensor Backbone (LSB)
  Vector type: Mammalian Expression, Synthetic Biology
Growth in bacteria
  Bacterial resistance: Ampicillin and Kanamycin, 100 & 50 μg/mL
  Growth temperature: 30°C
  Growth strain: NEB Stable
  Copy number: High Copy
Gene/Insert
  Gene/Insert name: hsa-miR-30b-3p target
  Species: H. sapiens (human)
  Entrez Gene: MIR30B (a.k.a. MIRN30B, mir-30b)
  Promoter: EF-1a
  Cloning method: Gibson Cloning
Terms and licenses: Academic/Nonprofit Terms; Industry Terms: Not Available to Industry
Depositor comments: Please note that this plasmid is inherently unstable due to a repeating poly A element. We recommend performing a diagnostic digest on multiple colonies upon receipt. The depositors would like to note the presence of several discrepancies between the depositor sequence and physical plasmid sequence. In particular, the sequences upstream and downstream of the puromycin coding region have 10 bp insertions which do not affect the ability to perform puromycin selection. The sequences for those regions within the physical plasmids are as follows: Upstream of Puro: GAATTCGACCGCCTGTCTCAAGGTGCCACC; Downstream of Puro: GCTTTGAGACTACGCGTGAATTCACTCCTC.
How to cite: LSB-hsa-miR-30b-3p was a gift from Ron Weiss (Addgene plasmid # 103411 ; http://n2t.net/addgene:103411 ; RRID:Addgene_103411)
