>Addgene plasmid #103411 | LSB-hsa-miR-30b-3p | depositor partial sequence | sequence record 195872 | hsa-miR-30b-3p target
GAAGTAAACATCCACCTCCCAG
