>Addgene plasmid #103411 | LSB-hsa-miR-30b-3p | addgene partial sequence | sequence record 272321 | mKate2-F 5'-ACCCGCTAAGAACCTCAAGA-3'
GAATCAAGGAGGCCGACAAAGAGACATACGTCGAGCAGCACGAGGTGGCTGTGGCCAGATACTGCGACCT
CCCTAGCAAACTGGGGCACAAACTTAATTGAGAATTCTACCACCCAGCTTTCTTGTACAAAGTGGTACGT
CTCAAGACCAGAGGTCTCTGCTTGATAAAGTGAAGTAAACATCCACCTCCCAGGAAGTAAACATCCACCT
CCCAGGAAGTAAACATCCACCTCCCAGGAAGTAAACATCCACCTCCCAGCAACCAGAAGAGACCTGTGCT
TCACTCCTCAGGTGCAGGCTGCCTATCAGAAGGTGGTGGCTGGTGTGGCCAATGCCCTGGCTCACAAATA
CCACTGAGATCTTTTTCCCTCTGCCAAAAATTATGGGGACATCATGAAGCCCCTTGAGCATCTGACTTCT
GGCTAATAAAGGAAATTTATTTTCATTGCAATAGTGTGTTGGAATTTTTTGTGTCTCTCACTCGGAAGGA
CATATGGGAGGGCAAATCATTTAAAACATCAGAATGAGTATTTGGTTTAGAGTTTGGCAACATATGCCCA
TATGCTGGCTGCCATGAACAAAGGTTGGCTATAAAGAGGTCATCAGTATATGAAACAGCCCCCTGCTGTC
CATTCCTTATTCCATAGAAAAGCCTTGACTTGAGG
